Addgene plasmid #231743: pBIG1e-CDK12-KiD/Cyclin K
Purpose: Protein expression in insect cells
Depositing lab: Jesper Svejstrup. Depositing organization: University of Copenhagen. Publication: PAF1C-mediated activation of CDK12/13 kinase activity is critical for CTD phosphorylation and transcript elongation. Lopez Martinez D, Todorovski I, Noe Gonzalez M, Rusimbi C, Blears D, Khallou N, Han Z, Dirac-Svejstrup AB, Svejstrup JQ. Mol Cell. 2025 May 15;85(10):1952-1967.e8. doi: 10.1016/j.molcel.2025.04.012. Epub 2025 May 1. PubMed 40315851.
Backbone
  Vector backbone: pBIG1e
  Vector type: Insect Expression
Growth in bacteria
  Bacterial resistance: Ampicillin, 100 μg/mL
  Growth temperature: 37°C
  Growth strain: DH5alpha
  Copy number: High Copy
Gene/Insert 1
  Gene/Insert name: CDK12
  Species: H. sapiens (human)
  Mutation: CDK12(700-1082)
  Entrez Gene: CDK12 (a.k.a. CRK7, CRKR, CRKRS)
  Tag / fusion protein: Flag-3C (N terminal on insert)
  Cloning method: Gibson Cloning
Gene/Insert 2
  Gene/Insert name: CCNK
  Species: H. sapiens (human)
  Entrez Gene: CCNK (a.k.a. CPR4, IDDHDF)
Terms and licenses: Academic/Nonprofit Terms; Industry Terms: Not Available to Industry
Depositor comments: Please visit https://doi.org/10.1101/2024.10.14.618141 for bioRxiv preprint.
How to cite: pBIG1e-CDK12-KiD/Cyclin K was a gift from Jesper Svejstrup (Addgene plasmid # 231743 ; http://n2t.net/addgene:231743 ; RRID:Addgene_231743)
