[The description below was written by a language model from this plasmid's Addgene catalogue record and pLannotate feature annotations shown in this document.]
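Description:
pBIG1e-CDK12-KiD/Cyclin K is a 10.2 kb multigene baculovirus transfer plasmid built on the pBIG1e backbone for co-expressing a human kinase–cyclin pair in insect cells. In bacteria it is maintained through a high-copy ColE1/pUC-type origin and selected with ampicillin (AmpR). An f1 origin is also annotated, along with a spectinomycin/streptomycin resistance gene (SmR) that the catalogue entry does not list as a selection marker. Tn7L and Tn7R ends are annotated together with a gentamicin resistance gene. These are the elements normally used to transpose expression cargo into a bacmid by Tn7 transposition, from which recombinant baculovirus is then produced. A loxP site and a small R6K γ origin fragment are also present, probably remnants of the modular vector system.

The payload is two separate expression cassettes in the same orientation, each driven by the very late baculoviral polyhedrin promoter and ending in an SV40 polyadenylation signal. One cassette encodes the kinase domain of human CDK12 (residues 700–1082, the "KiD" of the name). It carries an N-terminal FLAG tag followed by an HRV 3C protease site, which allows affinity capture and then removal of the tag. The automated annotation labels this open reading frame as a fragment of an Arabidopsis CDKC-1 homologue, which reflects kinase-domain similarity rather than a plant insert. The second cassette encodes human cyclin K (CCNK), the activating regulatory partner of CDK12, and no tag is recorded for it. The short "SET1" and large T antigen fragments next to the terminators appear to be incidental matches within the cassette flanks.

Expressing both subunits from a single virus favours assembly of the CDK12 kinase-domain/cyclin K complex. The stated purpose is protein expression in insect cells, and the associated study concerns regulation of CDK12/13 kinase activity and RNA polymerase II CTD phosphorylation.
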