Features (pLannotate 1.2.2; 28 found; start..end, strand, type, name):
    676..699     -  CDS            HRV 3C site: recognition and cleavage site for human rhinovirus 3C and PreScission proteases
    706..726     -  CDS            FLAG (fragment): FLAG® epitope tag, followed by an enterokinase cleavage site
    775..866     -  promoter       polyhedrin promoter: polh from Autographa californica; promoter for the baculovirus polyhedrin gene
    961..1009    -  polyA_signal   HSV TK poly(A) signal: herpes simplex virus thymidine kinase polyadenylation signal (Cole and Stacy, 1985)
   1099..1132    -  protein_bind   loxP: Cre-mediated recombination occurs in the 8-bp core sequence (GCATACAT). Cre recombinase
   1161..1188    +  rep_origin     R6K γ ori (fragment): γ replication origin from E. coli plasmid R6K; requires the R6K initiator protein pi for replication
   1188..1550    +  CDS            YPR2_ECOLX (fragment): Protein predicted: Swiss-Prot protein existence level 4. From Escherichia coli.
   1528..1556    +  promoter       Pc promoter: intI1 (promoter lies within the coding sequence); class 1 integron promoter
   1745..2278    +  CDS            GmR: gentamycin acetyltransferase; aacC1; confers resistance to gentamycin
   2345..2569    +  mobile_element Tn7R: mini-Tn7 element (right end of the Tn7 transposon) Tn7
   2637..2688    +  misc_feature   bom (fragment): basis of mobility region from pBR322
   2874..3462    -  rep_origin     ori: high-copy-number ColE1/pMB1/pBR322/pUC origin of replication
   3633..4493    -  CDS            AmpR: β-lactamase; bla; confers resistance to ampicillin, carbenicillin, and related antibiotics
   4494..4598    -  promoter       AmpR promoter: bla
   4624..5078    -  rep_origin     f1 ori (sequence partly withheld): f1 bacteriophage origin of replication; arrow indicates direction of (+) strand synthesis
   5119..5910    -  CDS            SmR: aminoglycoside adenylyltransferase (Murphy, 1985); aadA; confers resistance to spectinomycin and streptomycin
   5917..5973    -  CDS            GmR (fragment): gentamycin acetyltransferase; aacC1; confers resistance to gentamycin
   6059..6139    +  CDS            int (fragment): INT2_ECOLX - Protein inferred from homology: Swiss-Prot protein existence level 3. Putative integrase believed to be involved in the insertion of antibiotic resistance genes into plasmids and transposons. From Escherichia coli.
   6434..6599    +  mobile_element Tn7L: mini-Tn7 element (left end of the Tn7 transposon) Tn7
   6836..6885    -  CDS            SET1 (fragment): solubility-enhancement tag derived from T7 phage gene 10B
   6914..7048    -  polyA_signal   SV40 poly(A) signal: SV40 polyadenylation signal
   7071..7154    -  CDS            large T antigen (fragment): large T antigen from SV40 (simian virus 40)
   7181..8920    -  CDS            CCNK: CCNK_HUMAN - Also known as CPR4. Experimental evidence at protein level: Swiss-Prot protein existence level 1. Regulatory subunit of cyclin-dependent kinases that mediates activation of target kinases. Plays a role in transcriptional regulation via its role in regulating the phosphorylation of the C- terminal domain (CTD) of the large subunit of RNA polymerase II (POLR2A). From Homo sapiens (Human).
   8963..9054    -  promoter       polyhedrin promoter: polh from Autographa californica; promoter for the baculovirus polyhedrin gene
   9132..9181    -  CDS            SET1 (fragment): solubility-enhancement tag derived from T7 phage gene 10B
   9210..9344    -  polyA_signal   SV40 poly(A) signal: SV40 polyadenylation signal
   9367..9450    -  CDS            large T antigen (fragment): large T antigen from SV40 (simian virus 40)
   9795..621     -  CDS            CDKC-1 (fragment) (across the origin): CDKC1_ARATH - Experimental evidence at protein level: Swiss-Prot protein existence level 1. From Arabidopsis thaliana (Mouse-ear cress).
>Addgene plasmid #231743 | pBIG1e-CDK12-KiD/Cyclin K | addgene full sequence | sequence record 463314 | Addgene NGS Result
AATACATCCACAGCTCCAAACATCTATGGCTGGTGTGTAACGTTCCTCTCCTAGCAGTAGTTCTGGAGGT
CGGTACCACAAAGTAATGACTTTGTTTGTGTAAGGGCGACTCTCTTCAGAGTTATAGAGCCGAGCAAGTC
CAAAATCTGCTAGTTTGATTTGCCCACTGTTATTCAGCAAAATGTTAGAACACTTAATATCCCGATGCAG
GAAATTCTTTTTGTGACAGTATTCCAATCCTTCCATTAGCTGTTTCATGAACGACTTGATATGGTCCTCA
GAAAAGTGCACCAAACCAGATTCTAGCAGTCCCATTAAGTCATGGTCCATATACTCAAATACAAGGTAAA
AGGCACCTTTGTCCTTCTTGAAATCCAGTGCATCTTGTTTATCTGTGACAATTTCCTTCATGTTAACAAC
ACTTCGGTGGATTAACTGACGAAGGATTTTGATTTCACGAATGGCTGTGATTGGGAAGCCCTCTTTCTCA
TTGTCTAGTCTCACCTTCTTCAGAGCCACTAGTTCTCCTGTGTCTTTGTCCTTGGCTTTATATACTTGGC
CATAGGTTCCTTCTCCAATAATCCCAATAATGTCAAACTTGTCCACACAGCGTTTCCCCCAGTCGCTTTC
TGTTTGTCTTCTTTCTCCATAACGAGGACAACAAATTTTTGGCATGGGTCCCTGAAAGAGGACTTCAAGA
TCGAGCTTGTCATCGTCGTCCTTGTAGTCCATGGATCCGCGCCCGATGGTGGGACGGTATGAATAATCCG
GAATATTTATAGGTTTTTTTATTACAAAACTGTTACGAAAACAGTAAAATACTTATTTATTTGCGAGATG
GTTATCATTTTAATTATCTCCATGATCTATTAATATTCCGGAGTAGGTCGATTTAAATCTTTAGACCATA
GAGCGTTCACTTGACAGAGTGCCAGCCCTGGGACCGAACCCCGCGTTTATGAACAAACGACCCAACACCC
GTGCGTTTTATTCTGTCTTTTTATTGCCGTCATAGCGCGGGTTCCTTCCGGTATTGTCTCCTTCCGTGTT
TCAGTTAGCCTCGATAAAAACTAAGCTATGTGAACCGTTTAAACCCAGATAACTTCGTATAATGTATGCT
ATACGAAGTTATGGTACCGCGGCCGCGTAGAGGATCTGTTGATCAGCAGTTCAACCTGTTGATAGTACAA
ACAAAGCTGTAGCCAACCACTAGAACTATAGCTAGAGTCCTGGGCGAACAAACGATGCTCGCCTTCCAGA
AAACCGAGGATGCGAACCACTTCATCCGGGGTCAGCACCACCGGCAAGCGCCGCGACGGCCGAGGTCTAC
CGATCTCCTGAAGCAAGGGCAGATCCGTGCACAGCACCTTGCCGTAGAAGAACAGCAAGGCCGCCAATGC
CTGACGATGCGTGGAGACCGAAACCTTGCGCTCGTTCGCCAGCCAGGACAGAAATGCCTCGACTTCGCTG
CTGCCCAAGGTTGCCGGGTGACGCACACCGTGGAAACGGATGAAGGCACAAACCCAGTTGACATAAGCCT
GTTCGGTTCGTAAACTGTAATGCAAGTAGCGTATGCGCTCACGCAACTGGTCCAGAACCTTGACCGAACG
CAGCGGTGGTAACGGCGCAGTGGCGGTTTTCATGGCTTGTTATGACTGTTTTTTTGTACAGTCTATGCCT
CGGGCATCCAAGCAGCAAGCGCGTTACGCCGTGGGTCGATGTTTGATGTTATGGAGCAGCAACGATGTTA
CGCAGCAGCAACGATGTTACGCAGCAGGGCAGTCGCCCTAAAACAAAGTTAGGTGGCTCAAGTATGGGCA
TCATTCGCACATGTAGGCTCGGCCCTGACCAAGTCAAATCCATGCGGGCTGCTCTTGATCTTTTCGGTCG
TGAGTTCGGAGACGTAGCCACCTACTCCCAACATCAGCCGGACTCCGATTACCTCGGGAACTTGCTCCGT
AGTAAGACATTCATCGCGCTTGCTGCCTTCGACCAAGAAGCGGTTGTTGGCGCTCTCGCGGCTTACGTTC
TGCCCAAGTTTGAGCAGCCGCGTAGTGAGATCTATATCTATGATCTCGCAGTCTCCGGCGAGCACCGGAG
GCAGGGCATTGCCACCGCGCTCATCAATCTCCTCAAGCATGAGGCCAACGCGCTTGGTGCTTATGTGATC
TACGTGCAAGCAGATTACGGTGACGATCCCGCAGTGGCTCTCTATACAAAGTTGGGCATACGGGAAGAAG
TGATGCACTTTGATATCGACCCAAGTACCGCCACCTAACAATTCGTTCAAGCCGAGATCGGCTTCCCGGC
CGCGGAGTTGTTCGGTAAATTGTCACAACGCCGCGAATATAGTCTTTACCATGCCCTTGGCCACGCCCCT
CTTTAATACGACGGGCAATTTGCACTTCAGAAAATGAAGAGTTTGCTTTAGCCATAACAAAAGTCCAGTA
TGCTTTTTCACAGCATAACTGGACTGATTTCAGTTTACAACTATTCTGTCTAGTTTAAGACTTTATTGTC
ATAGTTTAGATCTATTTTGTTCAGTTTAAGACTTTATTGTCCGCCCACACCCGCTTACGCAGGGCATCCA
TTTATTACTCAACCGTAACCGATTTTGCCAGGTTACGCGGCTGGTCTATGCGGTGTGAAATACCGCACAG
ATGCGTAAGGAGAAAATACCGCATCAGGCGCTCTTCCGCTTCCTCGCTCACTGACTCGCTGCGCTCGGTC
GTTCGGCTGCGGCGAGCGGTATCAGCTCACTCAAAGGCGGTAATACGGTTATCCACAGAATCAGGGGATA
ACGCAGGAAAGAACATGTGAGCAAAAGGCCAGCAAAAGGCCAGGAACCGTAAAAAGGCCGCGTTGCTGGC
GTTTTTCCATAGGCTCCGCCCCCCTGACGAGCATCACAAAAATCGACGCTCAAGTCAGAGGTGGCGAAAC
CCGACAGGACTATAAAGATACCAGGCGTTTCCCCCTGGAAGCTCCCTCGTGCGCTCTCCTGTTCCGACCC
TGCCGCTTACCGGATACCTGTCCGCCTTTCTCCCTTCGGGAAGCGTGGCGCTTTCTCATAGCTCACGCTG
TAGGTATCTCAGTTCGGTGTAGGTCGTTCGCTCCAAGCTGGGCTGTGTGCACGAACCCCCCGTTCAGCCC
GACCGCTGCGCCTTATCCGGTAACTATCGTCTTGAGTCCAACCCGGTAAGACACGACTTATCGCCACTGG
CAGCAGCCACTGGTAACAGGATTAGCAGAGCGAGGTATGTAGGCGGTGCTACAGAGTTCTTGAAGTGGTG
GCCTAACTACGGCTACACTAGAAGAATAGTATTTGGTATCTGCGCTCTGCTGAAGCCAGTTACCTTCGGA
AAAAGAGTTGGTAGCTCTTGATCCGGCAAACAAACCACCGCTGGTAGCGGTGGTTTTTTTGTTTGCAAGC
AGCAGATTACGCGCAGAAAAAAAGGATCTCAAGAAGATCCTTTGATCTTTTCTACGGGGTCTGACGCTCA
GTGGAACGAAAACTCACGTTAAGGGATTTTGGTCATGAGATTATCAAAAAGGATCTTCACCTAGATCCTT
TTAAATTAAAAATGAAGTTTTAAATCAATCTAAAGTATATATGAGTAAACTTGGTCTGACAGTTACCAAT
GCTTAATCAGTGAGGCACCTATCTCAGCGATCTGTCTATTTCGTTCATCCATAGTTGCCTGACTCCCCGT
CGTGTAGATAACTACGATACGGGAGGGCTTACCATCTGGCCCCAGTGCTGCAATGATACCGCGAGACCCA
CGCTCACCGGCTCCAGATTTATCAGCAATAAACCAGCCAGCCGGAAGGGCCGAGCGCAGAAGTGGTCCTG
CAACTTTATCCGCCTCCATCCAGTCTATTAATTGTTGCCGGGAAGCTAGAGTAAGTAGTTCGCCAGTTAA
TAGTTTGCGCAACGTTGTTGCCATTGCTACAGGCATCGTGGTGTCACGCTCGTCGTTTGGTATGGCTTCA
TTCAGCTCCGGTTCCCAACGATCAAGGCGAGTTACATGATCCCCCATGTTGTGCAAAAAAGCGGTTAGCT
CCTTCGGTCCTCCGATCGTTGTCAGAAGTAAGTTGGCCGCAGTGTTATCACTCATGGTTATGGCAGCACT
GCATAATTCTCTTACTGTCATGCCATCCGTAAGATGCTTTTCTGTGACTGGTGAGTACTCAACCAAGTCA
TTCTGAGAATAGTGTATGCGGCGACCGAGTTGCTCTTGCCCGGCGTCAATACGGGATAATACCGCGCCAC
ATAGCAGAACTTTAAAAGTGCTCATCATTGGAAAACGTTCTTCGGGGCGAAAACTCTCAAGGATCTTACC
GCTGTTGAGATCCAGTTCGATGTAACCCACTCGTGCACCCAACTGATCTTCAGCATCTTTTACTTTCACC
AGCGTTTCTGGGTGAGCAAAAACAGGAAGGCAAAATGCCGCAAAAAAGGGAATAAGGGCGACACGGAAAT
GTTGAATACTCATACTCTTCCTTTTTCAATATTATTGAAGCATTTATCAGGGTTATTGTCTCATGAGCGG
ATACATATTTGAATGTATTTAGAAAAATAAACAAATAGGGGTTCCGCGCACATTTCCCCGAAAAGTGCCA
CCTAAATTGTAAGCGTTAATATTTTGTTAAAATTCGCGTTAAATTTTTGTTAAATCAGCTCATTTTTTAA
CCAATAGGCCGAAATCGGCAAAATCCCTTATAAATCAAAAGAATAGACCGAGATAGGGT
[37 nt withheld, positions 4750-4786]
AAGAACGTGGACTCCAACGTCAAAGG
[49 nt withheld, positions 4813-4861]
T
[91 nt withheld, positions 4863-4953]
G
[124 nt withheld, positions 4955-5078]
CCCATTCGCCAATCCGTCGGCTTGAACGAATTGTTAGACATTATTTGCCGACTACCTTGGTGATCTCGCC
TTTCACGTAGTGGACAAATTCTTCCAACTGATCTGCGCGCGAGGCCAAGCGATCTTCTTCTTGTCCAAGA
TAAGCCTGTCTAGCTTCAAGTATGACGGGCTGATACTGGGCCGGCAGGCGCTCCATTGCCCAGTCGGCAG
CGACATCCTTCGGCGCGATTTTGCCGGTTACTGCGCTGTACCAAATGCGGGACAACGTAAGCACTACATT
TCGCTCATCGCCAGCCCAGTCGGGCGGCGAGTTCCATAGCGTTAAGGTTTCATTTAGCGCCTCAAATAGA
TCCTGTTCAGGAACCGGATCAAAGAGTTCCTCCGCCGCTGGACCTACCAAGGCAACGCTATGTTCTCTTG
CTTTTGTCAGCAAGATAGCCAGATCAATGTCGATCGTGGCTGGCTCGAAGATACCTGCAAGAATGTCATT
GCGCTGCCATTCTCCAAATTGCAGTTCGCGCTTAGCTGGATAACGCCACGGAATGATGTCGTCGTGCACA
ACAATGGTGACTTCTACAGCGCGGAGAATCTCGCTCTCTCCAGGGGAAGCCGAAGTTTCCAAAAGGTCGT
TGATCAAAGCTCGCCGCGTTGTTTCATCAAGCCTTACGGTCACCGTAACCAGCAAATCAATATCACTGTG
TGGCTTCAGGCCGCCATCCACTGCGGAGCCGTACAAATGTACGGCCAGCAACGTCGGTTCGAGATGGCGC
TCGATGACGCCAACTACCTCTGATAGTTGAGTCGATACTTCGGCGATCACCGCTTCCCTCATGATGTTTA
ACTTTGTTTTAGGGCGACTGCCCTGCTGCGTAACATCGTTGCTGCTCCATAACATCAAACATCGACCCAC
GGCGTAACGCGCTTGCTGCTTGGATGCCCGAGGCATAGACTGTACCCCAAAAAAACAGTCATAACAAGCC
ATGAAAACCGCCACTGCGCCGTTACCACCGCTGCGTTCGGTCAAGGTTCTGGACCAGTTGCGTGAGCGCA
TACGCTACTTACCGGTTTATTGACTACCGGAAGCAGTGTGACCGTGTGCTTCTCAAATGCCTGAGGCCAG
TTTGCTCAGGCTCTCCCCGTGGAGGTAATAATTGACGATATGATCATTTATTCTGCCTCCCAGTTCAGGC
TGCAAATAAGCGTTGATATTCAGTCAATTACAAACATTAATAACGAAGAGATGACAGAAAAATTTTCATT
CTGTGACAGAGAAAAAGTAGCCGAAGATGACGGTTTGTCACATGGAGTTGGCAGGATGTTTGATTAAAAA
CATAACAGGAAGAAAAATGCCCCGCTGTGGGCGGACAAAATAGTTGGGAACTGGGAGGGGTGGAAATGGA
GTTTTTAAGGATTATTTAGGGAAGAGTGACAAAATAGATGGGAACTGGGTGTAGCGTCGTAAGCTAATAC
GAAAATTAAAAATGACAAAATAGTTTGGAACTAGATTTCACTTATCTGGTTCGGATCTCCTGTTTAAACC
AAGTCAATGTCAGTGTTTTTAATTAACCCGTAGTGGCTATGGCAGGGCTTGCCGCCCCGACGTTGGCTGC
GAGCCCTGGGCCTTCACCCGAACTTGGGGGTTGGGGTGGGGAAAAGGAAGAAACGCGGGCGTATTGGTCC
CAATGGGGTCTCGGTGGGGTATCGACGTAACCCCGATTGAGATATAGATTTATTTAAATGGTTATGATAG
TTATTGCTCAGCGGTGGCAGCAGCCAACTCAGCTTCCTTTCGGGCTTTGTTAGCAGCCGGATCTTCTAGG
CTCAAGCAGTGATCAGATCCAGACATGATAAGATACATTGATGAGTTTGGACAAACCACAACTAGAATGC
AGTGAAAAAAATGCTTTATTTGTGAAATTTGTGATGCTATTGCTTTATTTGTAACCATTATAAGCTGCAA
TAAACAAGTTAACAACAACAATTGCATTCATTTTATGTTTCAGGTTCAGGGGGAGGTGTGGGAGGTTTTT
TAAAGCAAGTAAAACCTCTACAAATGTGGTATGGCTGATTATGATCCTCTAGTACTTCTCGACAAGCTTT
TATCTCATCCAGGCTGCCCGCCCCAGCCCCCCAACTGGAGGCATGCCGGGTGGGGGAATGGGCGGGGGCA
CAGGAGGCTGTCCTCCAGGGGGGACGGCAGGAGGTGGGTAGCTGGCTGGCGGCAGGCCCAACCCTGGAGG
AGGATGAGGGGGGACTGCGTGGGTAGGCGGGAGGCGTGGGGGTGGGGGTGGGAAGTTGGGGTTGTAGGTG
GGTGGGGGTGGGGGGTAGCCAGGAGTAGGGGGTGGGATGGCAGGTGGGGGGAAGGAGGCTGGGGGAGGAG
GCACAGGTGGCGGGGGCGGGTTGGGCGGGTAGACATGGGGGTGGTAGGGCAGGTGTGCAGGTGGGCCGTA
GGCGGGGGGCAGGGCACCGTAGGAGGGTCCCTCGGTCTTCATCATGGACTGCAGGCTCTGGTAGCCCTCT
CCAGACATGTAGGAGCTGGTGGTGGACATCCCGGTCATGTAGCTGGAGGGGGGTGGGGGCGGGGGCCGGT
GTGGCAGCGGCGGTGGCTGGTGCACAGGGGCCGGGTGGGCCGGAGGGGGAATCTGGACTTTGGGGAGGTC
AGTGGCATCCACAGGGCCCGGCGGCTCAGCCTCACCTAAGGCAGCAGCGAGGGGAGGCTTCCGGTCTGGA
GGTGGGTGGGCTGGAGGCAACGGTGGATGAGTGGTCTCAATTTTGGGGATTTTAGGTGGTGGTGGTTCTG
CTGCTTTGTTCTCTTCTTTGGGAGAAACAACCACGGCTCGCTTAACCTGTCGGGGAGAACTGGGCTGCGG
AGAGGGTTTCTTGGGCTGTTGGGCTGGCTGCTGCTGCTGGGCTGGTTGCTGGGGGTCCTTCTGCTGGGGC
TGGGATGGTTCGGAGCTTTGAGACGGCTGTGACTGCTGTACTTGCGGCACTTGTGGTGTAGGCTGAAGAG
ATGGGGGCTGTTGCAGCTGATGGGGGGTGTGATGAGGCATCTGTTGTTTTCCTTGTGAGTAAAGATCCAG
GATTTGGTGGCAGATGTCTTCCAAAACGTCGACCGGGACATCTTGAACAAACTGCTCCCACCATCTCCTA
TACATGGGTTTGGAGGTCCATTCTTGTATTTCAAATTTGCACAAACGTCCTGCGAGATACATCACTGCTA
CTGCTATGATCTCTGGTTCCCACTGCAGTGACAAGGTGGTGCAGAGACTGTCATTTACAAATGTCCATGC
CATTTGAACCAACTTTTGAATTTTGTTTTTATCACCTTTGAGTTGCTTTGCATATTTTAGTAGGAACTGG
TATGGATGTTCTACCTGTAAATCAAACTTGATGGTCTGCAGTAAGATTCTCTCCAGAACCATTACTTCCT
CCTTTGGGTCATCTCCAAACTGGCCAAATTGTACATCATTTAATAAACTACGAGCTGTTTTGATGATATC
TTTACATTTTTTTGGTGTTTCTTCTACTTTCCCAGCCAGAAAGAGGCAACAGGCTCCTGTCACATATCTT
GGGAATTGCTTGAAGGAATGAAACATATAGAAGCGATGAAAATAAATTATTCCAGTTGCCAGGGTATCAT
AGTGTAGCCCCAAACGTGTGCCCACATCAAAGATGAACCGAGCGCCCTCTCGGCGGTACCGGGCCTCGGT
GGCTGGATCAAGTCCTTCAAGTTGTGAGGGTGTATGAGCCAAGTCTTTCTTATCCCAGTACCAACATGGC
TTTGTGTGGTCCAGGTTTGCTGAAGTTACTGAAGGGCTTGAATTTTCTTTATTCTCCTTCATGGATCCGC
GCCCGATGGTGGGACGGTATGAATAATCCGGAATATTTATAGGTTTTTTTATTACAAAACTGTTACGAAA
ACAGTAAAATACTTATTTATTTGCGAGATGGTTATCATTTTAATTATCTCCATGATCTATTAATATTCCG
GAGTAGGTCGATTTAAACGTGCAATAGTATCCAGTTTATTTAAATGGTTATGATAGTTATTGCTCAGCGG
TGGCAGCAGCCAACTCAGCTTCCTTTCGGGCTTTGTTAGCAGCCGGATCTTCTAGGCTCAAGCAGTGATC
AGATCCAGACATGATAAGATACATTGATGAGTTTGGACAAACCACAACTAGAATGCAGTGAAAAAAATGC
TTTATTTGTGAAATTTGTGATGCTATTGCTTTATTTGTAACCATTATAAGCTGCAATAAACAAGTTAACA
ACAACAATTGCATTCATTTTATGTTTCAGGTTCAGGGGGAGGTGTGGGAGGTTTTTTAAAGCAAGTAAAA
CCTCTACAAATGTGGTATGGCTGATTATGATCCTCTAGTACTTCTCGACAAGCTTTTAGCTGTTCTTCAC
AGGCTCAGTACTTCTCGACAAGCTTTTAGCTGTTCTTCACAGGCTCAGTACTTCTCGACAAGCTTTTAGC
TGTTCTTCACAGGCTCAGTACTTAGTACTTCTCGACAAGCTTTTAGCTGTTCTTCACAGGCTCAGTACTT
CTCGACAAGCTTTTAGCTGTTCTTCACAGGCTCAGTACTTCTCGACAAGCTTTTAGCTGTTCTTCACAGG
CTCAGTACTTGTCCCTGAGGTAGTTTCTTTTCGAGAAGTTTTGGATGGAGGTGGCTCTTCGACTACAACA
CCACTTTGTCGCTGACGTCGCCGTTTCTTACTCCACAACTCATGGCAATCCTGCCAGTGGGGGAGGTCTG
GAGGAGCCATTTTGCTGAGTTCGACATCTTTAAGGAAGTCGCTCTGTAGGGTCTGTTCAGCTGTGCACCG
CTTACTAGGATCTAGTGTCAGCATGTGGTCCAATAAATCAAGTGCTGCAGAAGGAATGAAAGAGAATTCT
TCTCGTAGACGCCTTCGATATTGCTTCTTCGGTTTCATGGTGTTGAAGTAGGGCAGTTTGATAACATCAG
GCCACACAGCTGGACAAGGGCTACCACAAAGTCGGCTGATCAGTTCTAGCTGAGCCAGTTCCAGATTGGC
TTGAAAAATAGGCTTCTTTGTGAATAGTTCCCCAAG
